>Addgene plasmid #233925 | pHRSV_CHARMS-3x | addgene full sequence | sequence record 469216 | Addgene NGS Result
GCAGGCAGAAGTATGCAAAGCATGCATCTCAATTAGTCAGCAACCATAGTCCCGCCCCTAACTCCGCCCA
TCCCGCCCCTAACTCCGCCCAGTTCCGCCCATTCTCCGCCCCATGGCTGACTAATTTTTTTTATTTATGC
AGAGGCCGAGGCCGCCTCTGCCTCTGAGCTATTCCAGAAGTAGTGAGGAGGCTTTTTTGGAGGCCTAGGC
TACGCGTGCCACCATGTCTGCGGGAGACCCCCGCGTGGGATCCGGGTCCCTGGACTCCTTCATGTTCTCC
ATACCCTTGGTCGCGCTTAACGTGGGAGTGAGGCGCCGCCTATCGCTGTTCTTGAACCCTCGGACGCCCG
TGGCGGCCGACTGGACCTTGCTGGCGGAGGAGATGGGCTTCGAGTACTTGGAGATCCGAGAGCTGGAAAC
GCGCCCTGACCCCACTCGCAGTTTGTTGGATGCCTGGCAGGGGCGCTCTGGCGCGTCTGTCGGCAGGCTG
CTAGAGCTGCTGGCCTTGTTAGACCGTGAGGATATACTGAAGGAGCTGAAGTCGCGCATCGAGGAGGACT
GCCAGAAATACTTAGGTAAGCAGCAGAACCAGGAGTCCGAGAAGCCTTTACAGGTGGCCAGAGTGGAAAG
CAGTGTCCCACAAACAAAGGAACTGGGAGGCATCACCACCCTTGATGACCCCCTAGGACAAACGCCGGAA
CTTTTCGATGCCTTTATCTGCTACTGCCCCAACGATATCGAGTTTGTGCAGGAGATGATCCGGCAACTAG
AACAGACAGACTATCGGCTTAAGTTGTGTGTGTCCGACCGTGACGTCCTGCCGGGCACCTGTGTCTGGTC
CATTGCCAGCGAGCTAATTGAGAAAAGGTGTCGCCGCATGGTGGTGGTTGTTTCTGACGATTATCTACAG
AGCAAGGAATGTGACTTCCAGACCAAGTTTGCACTCAGCCTGTCTCCAGGTGTCCAACAGAAGCGACTGA
TTCCTATTAAATACAAGGCGATGAAGAAGGACTTTCCCAGTATCCTGCGGTTCATCACTATATGCGACTA
TACCAACCCTTGCACCAAGTCCTGGTTCTGGACCCGCCTTGCCAAGGCTTTGTCCCTGCCCGGAGGTAGT
GGCGGGTCCGTGAGCAAGGGCGAGGAGCTGTTCACCGGGGTGGTGCCCATCCTGGTCGAGCTGGACGGCG
ACGTAAACGGCCACAAGTTCAGCGTGTCCGGCGAGGGCGAGGGCGATGCCACCTACGGCAAGCTGACCCT
GAAGTTCATCTGCACCACCGGCAAGCTGCCCGTGCCCTGGCCCACCCTCGTGACCACCCTGACCTACGGC
GTGCAGTGCTTCAGCCGCTACCCCGACCACATGAAGCAGCACGACTTCTTCAAGTCCGCCATGCCCGAAG
GCTACGTCCAGGAGCGCACCATCTTCTTCAAGGACGACGGCAACTACAAGACCCGCGCCGAGGTGAAGTT
CGAGGGCGACACCCTGGTGAACCGCATCGAGCTGAAGGGCATCGACTTCAAGGAGGACGGCAACATCCTG
GGGCACAAGCTGGAGTACAACTACAACAGCCACAACGTCTATATCATGGCCGACAAGCAGAAGAACGGCA
TCAAGGTGAACTTCAAGATCCGCCACAACATCGAGGACGGCAGCGTGCAGCTCGCCGACCACTACCAGCA
GAACACCCCCATCGGCGACGGCCCCGTGCTGCTGCCCGACAACCACTACCTGAGCACCCAGTCCAAGCTG
AGCAAAGACCCCAACGAGAAGCGCGATCACATGGTCCTGCTGGAGTTCGTGACCGCCGCCGGGATCACTC
TCGGCATGGACGAGCTGTACAAGGGTGGCAGTCCTAAGCAGGAACCTCAAGAAATCGACTTCGGTGGGGG
CTCAGGTGGAACTGGGTCAGGTGGCGGTTCTGGAGGTCCAAAACAAGAACCACAGGAGATAGACTTTGGA
GGCGGCAGCGGAGGCACCGGTAGTGGGGGAACAGGGGGTAGTCCCAAGCAAGAGCCCCAAGAAATAGACT
TTTAAAGCGGCCGCGACTCTAGAGTCGACCTGCAGGCATGCAAGCTTGATATCAAGCTTATCGATAATCA
ACCTCTGGATTACAAAATTTGTGAAAGATTGACTGGTATTCTTAACTATGTTGCTCCTTTTACGCTATGT
GGATACGCTGCTTTAATGCCTTTGTATCATGCTATTGCTTCCCGTATGGCTTTCATTTTCTCCTCCTTGT
ATAAATCCTGGTTGCTGTCTCTTTATGAGGAGTTGTGGCCCGTTGTCAGGCAACGTGGCGTGGTGTGCAC
TGTGTTTGCTGACGCAACCCCCACTGGTTGGGGCATTGCCACCACCTGTCAGCTCCTTTCCGGGACTTTC
GCTTTCCCCCTCCCTATTGCCACGGCGGAACTCATCGCCGCCTGCCTTGCCCGCTGCTGGACAGGGGCTC
GGCTGTTGGGCACTGACAATTCCGTGGTGTTGTCGGGGAAATCATCGTCCTTTCCTTGGCTGCTCGCCTG
TGTTGCCACCTGGATTCTGCGCGGGACGTCCTTCTGCTACGTCCCTTCGGCCCTCAATCCAGCGGACCTT
CCTTCCCGCGGCCTGCTGCCGGCTCTGCGGCCTCTTCCGCGTCTTCGCCTTCGCCCTCAGACGAGTCGGA
TCTCCCTTTGGGCCGCCTCCCCGCATCGATACCGTCGACCTCGAGGGAATTAATTCGAGCTCGGTACCTT
TAAGACCAATGACTTACAAGGCAGCTGTAGATCTTAGCCACTTTTTAAAAGAAAAGGGGGGACTGGAAGG
GCTAATTCACTCCCAACGAAGACAAGATCTGCTTTTTGCTTGTACTGGGTCTCTCTGGTTAGACCAGATC
TGAGCCTGGGAGCTCTCTGGCTAACTAGGGAACCCACTGCTTAAGCCTCAATAAAGCTTGCCTTGAGTGC
TTCAAGTAGTGTGTGCCCGTCTGTTGTGTGACTCTGGTAACTAGAGATCCCTCAGACCCTTTTAGTCAGT
GTGGAAAATCTCTAGCAGCATCTAGAATTAATTCCGTGTATTCTATAGTGTCACCTAAATCGTATGTGTA
TGATACATAAGGTTATGTATTAATTGTAGCCGCGTTCTAACGACAATATGTACAAGCCTAATTGTGTAGC
ATCTGGCTTACTGAAGCAGACCCTATCATCTCTCTCGTAAACTGCCGTCAGAGTCGGTTTGGTTGGACGA
ACCTTCTGAGTTTCTGGTAACGCCGTCCCGCACCCGGAAATGGTCAGCGAACCAATCAGCAGGGTCATCG
CTAGCCAGATCCTCTACGCCGGACGCATCGTGGCCGGCATCACCGGCGCCACAGGTGCGGTTGCTGGCGC
CTATATCGCCGACATCACCGATGGGGAAGATCGGGCTCGCCACTTCGGGCTCATGAGCGCTTGTTTCGGC
GTGGGTATGGTGGCAGGCCCCGTGGCCGGGGGACTGTTGGGCGCCATCTCCTTGCATGCACCATTCCTTG
CGGCGGCGGTGCTCAACGGCCTCAACCTACTACTGGGCTGCTTCCTAATGCAGGAGTCGCATAAGGGAGA
GCGTCGAATGGTGCACTCTCAGTACAATCTGCTCTGATGCCGCATAGTTAAGCCAGCCCCGACACCCGCC
AACACCCGCTGACGCGCCCTGACGGGCTTGTCTGCTCCCGGCATCCGCTTACAGACAAGCTGTGACCGTC
TCCGGGAGCTGCATGTGTCAGAGGTTTTCACCGTCATCACCGAAACGCGCGAGACGAAAGGGCCTCGTGA
TACGCCTATTTTTATAGGTTAATGTCATGATAATAATGGTTTCTTAGACGTCAGGTGGCACTTTTCGGGG
AAATGTGCGCGGAACCCCTATTTGTTTATTTTTCTAAATACATTCAAATATGTATCCGCTCATGAGACAA
TAACCCTGATAAATGCTTCAATAATATTGAAAAAGGAAGAGTATGAGTATTCAACATTTCCGTGTCGCCC
TTATTCCCTTTTTTGCGGCATTTTGCCTTCCTGTTTTTGCTCACCCAGAAACGCTGGTGAAAGTAAAAGA
TGCTGAAGATCAGTTGGGTGCACGAGTGGGTTACATCGAACTGGATCTCAACAGCGGTAAGATCCTTGAG
AGTTTTCGCCCCGAAGAACGTTTTCCAATGATGAGCACTTTTAAAGTTCTGCTATGTGGCGCGGTATTAT
CCCGTATTGACGCCGGGCAAGAGCAACTCGGTCGCCGCATACACTATTCTCAGAATGACTTGGTTGAGTA
CTCACCAGTCACAGAAAAGCATCTTACGGATGGCATGACAGTAAGAGAATTATGCAGTGCTGCCATAACC
ATGAGTGATAACACTGCGGCCAACTTACTTCTGACAACGATCGGAGGACCGAAGGAGCTAACCGCTTTTT
TGCACAACATGGGGGATCATGTAACTCGCCTTGATCGTTGGGAACCGGAGCTGAATGAAGCCATACCAAA
CGACGAGCGTGACACCACGATGCCTGTAGCAATGGCAACAACGTTGCGCAAACTATTAACTGGCGAACTA
CTTACTCTAGCTTCCCGGCAACAATTAATAGACTGGATGGAGGCGGATAAAGTTGCAGGACCACTTCTGC
GCTCGGCCCTTCCGGCTGGCTGGTTTATTGCTGATAAATCTGGAGCCGGTGAGCGTGGGTCTCGCGGTAT
CATTGCAGCACTGGGGCCAGATGGTAAGCCCTCCCGTATCGTAGTTATCTACACGACGGGGAGTCAGGCA
ACTATGGATGAACGAAATAGACAGATCGCTGAGATAGGTGCCTCACTGATTAAGCATTGGTAACTGTCAG
ACCAAGTTTACTCATATATACTTTAGATTGATTTAAAACTTCATTTTTAATTTAAAAGGATCTAGGTGAA
GATCCTTTTTGATAATCTCATGACCAAAATCCCTTAACGTGAGTTTTCGTTCCACTGAGCGTCAGACCCC
GTAGAAAAGATCAAAGGATCTTCTTGAGATCCTTTTTTTCTGCGCGTAATCTGCTGCTTGCAAACAAAAA
AACCACCGCTACCAGCGGTGGTTTGTTTGCCGGATCAAGAGCTACCAACTCTTTTTCCGAAGGTAACTGG
CTTCAGCAGAGCGCAGATACCAAATACTGTTCTTCTAGTGTAGCCGTAGTTAGGCCACCACTTCAAGAAC
TCTGTAGCACCGCCTACATACCTCGCTCTGCTAATCCTGTTACCAGTGGCTGCTGCCAGTGGCGATAAGT
CGTGTCTTACCGGGTTGGACTCAAGACGATAGTTACCGGATAAGGCGCAGCGGTCGGGCTGAACGGGGGG
TTCGTGCACACAGCCCAGCTTGGAGCGAACGACCTACACCGAACTGAGATACCTACAGCGTGAGCTATGA
GAAAGCGCCACGCTTCCCGAAGGGAGAAAGGCGGACAGGTATCCGGTAAGCGGCAGGGTCGGAACAGGAG
AGCGCACGAGGGAGCTTCCAGGGGGAAACGCCTGGTATCTTTATAGTCCTGTCGGGTTTCGCCACCTCTG
ACTTGAGCGTCGATTTTTGTGATGCTCGTCAGGGGGGCGGAGCCTATGGAAAAACGCCAGCAACGCGGCC
TTTTTACGGTTCCTGGCCTTTTGCTGGCCTTTTGCTCACATGTTCTTTCCTGCGTTATCCCCTGATTCTG
TGGATAACCGTATTACCGCCTTTGAGTGAGCTGATACCGCTCGCCGCAGCCGAACGACCGAGCGCAGCGA
GTCAGTGAGCGAGGAAGCGGAAGAGCGCCCAATACGCAAACCGCCTCTCCCCGCGCGTTGGCCGATTCAT
TAATGCAGCTGTGGAATGTGTGTCAGTTAGGGTGTGGAAAGTCCCCAGGCTCCCCAGCAGGCAGAAGTAT
GCAAAGCATGCATCTCAATTAGTCAGCAACCAGGTGTGGAAAGTCCCCAGGCTCCCCAGCAGGCAGAAGT
ATGCAAAGCATGCATCTCAATTAGTCAGCAACCATAGTCCCGCCCCTAACTCCGCCCATCCCGCCCCTAA
CTCCGCCCAGTTCCGCCCATTCTCCGCCCCATGGCTGACTAATTTTTTTTATTTATGCAGAGGCCGAGGC
CGCCTCGGCCTCTGAGCTATTCCAGAAGTAGTGAGGAGGCTTTTTTGGAGGCCTAGGCTTTTGCAAAAAG
CTTGGACACAAGACAGGCTTGCGAGATATGTTTGAGAATACCACTTTATCCCGCGTCAGGGAGAGGCAGT
GCGTAAAAAGACGCGGACTCATGTGAAATACTGGTTTTTAGTGCGCCAGATCTCTATAATCTCGCGCAAC
CTATTTTCCCCTCGAACACTTTTTAAGCCGTAGATAAACAGGCTGGGACACTTCACATGAGCGAAAAATA
CATCGTCACCTGGGACATGTTGCAGATCCATGCACGTAAACTCGCAAGCCGACTGATGCCTTCTGAACAA
TGGAAAGGCATTATTGCCGTAAGCCGTGGCGGTCTGTACCGGGTGCGTTACTGGCGCGTGAACTGGGTAT
TCGTCATGTCGATACCGTTTGTATTTCCAGCTACGATCACGACAACCAGCGCGAGCTTAAAGTGCTGAAA
CGCGCAGAAGGCGATGGCGAAGGCTTCATCGTTATTGATGACCTGGTGGATACCGGTGGTACTGCGGTTG
CGATTCGTGAAATGTATCCAAAAGCGCACTTTGTCACCATCTTCGCAAAACCGGCTGGTCGTCCGCTGGT
TGATGACTATGTTGTTGATATCCCGCAAGATACCTGGATTGAACAGCCGTGGGATATGGGCGTCGTATTC
GTCCCGCCAATCTCCGGTCGCTAATCTTTTCAACGCCTGGCACTGCCGGGCGTTGTTCTTTTTAACTTCA
GGCGGGTTACAATAGTTTCCAGTAAGTATTCTGGAGGCTGCATCCATGACACAGGCAAACCTGAGCGAAA
CCCTGTTCAAACCCCGCTTTAAACATCCTGAAACCTCGACGCTAGTCCGCCGCTTTAATCACGGCGCACA
ACCGCCTGTGCAGTCGGCCCTTGATGGTAAAACCATCCCTCACTGGTATCGCATGATTAACCGTCTGATG
TGGATCTGGCGCGGCATTGACCCACGCGAAATCCTCGACGTCCAGGCACGTATTGTGATGAGCGATGCCG
AACGTACCGACGATGATTTATACGATACGGTGATTGGCTACCGTGGCGGCAACTGGATTTATGAGTGGGC
CCCGGATCTTTGTGAAGGAACCTTACTTCTGTGGTGTGACATAATTGGACAAACTACCTACAGAGATTTA
AAGCTCTAAGGTAAATATAAAATTTTTAAGTGTATAATGTGTTAAACTACTGATTCTAATTGTTTGTGTA
TTTTAGATTCCAACCTATGGAACTGATGAATGGGAGCAGTGGTGGAATGCCTTTAATGAGGAAAACCTGT
TTTGCTCAGAAGAAATGCCATCTAGTGATGATGAGGCTACTGCTGACTCTCAACATTCTACTCCTCCAAA
AAAGAAGAGAAAGGTAGAAGACCCCAAGGACTTTCCTTCAGAATTGCTAAGTTTTTTGAGTCATGCTGTG
TTTAGTAATAGAACTCTTGCTTGCTTTGCTATTTACACCACAAAGGAAAAAGCTGCACTGCTATACAAGA
AAATTATGGAAAAATATTCTGTAACCTTTATAAGTAGGCATAACAGTTATAATCATAACATACTGTTTTT
TCTTACTCCACACAGGCATAGAGTGTCTGCTATTAATAACTATGCTCAAAAATTGTGTACCTTTAGCTTT
TTAATTTGTAAAGGGGTTAATAAGGAATATTTGATGTATAGTGCCTTGACTAGAGATCATAATCAGCCAT
ACCACATTTGTAGAGGTTTTACTTGCTTTAAAAAACCTCCCACACCTCCCCCTGAACCTGAAACATAAAA
TGAATGCAATTGTTGTTGTTAACTTGTTTATTGCAGCTTATAATGGTTACAAATAAAGCAATAGCATCAC
AAATTTCACAAATAAAGCATTTTTTTCACTGCATTCTAGTTGTGGTTTGTCCAAACTCATCAATGTATCT
TATCATGTCTGGATCAACTGGATAACTCAAGCTAACCAAAATCATCCCAAACTTCCCACCCCATACCCTA
TTACCACTGCCAATTACCTGTGGTTTCATTTACTCTAAACCTGTGATTCCTCTGAATTATTTTCATTTTA
AAGAAATTGTATTTGTTAAATATGTACTACAAACTTAGTAGTTGGAAGGGCTAATTCACTCCCAAAGAAG
ACAAGATATCCTTGATCTGTGGATCTACCACACACAAGGCTACTTCCCTGATTAGCAGAACTACACACCA
GGGCCAGGGGTCAGATATCCACTGACCTTTGGATGGTGCTACAAGCTAGTACCAGTTGAGCCAGATAAGG
TAGAAGAGGCCAATAAAGGAGAGAACACCAGCTTGTTACACCCTGTGAGCCTGCATGGGATGGATGACCC
GGAGAGAGAAGTGTTAGAGTGGAGGTTTGACAGCCGCCTAGCATTTCATCACGTGGCCCGAGAGCTGCAT
CCGGAGTACTTCAAGAACTGCTGATATCGAGCTTGCTACAAGGGACTTTCCGCTGGGGACTTTCCAGGGA
GGCGTGGCCTGGGCGGGACTGGGGAGTGGCGAGCCCTCAGATCCTGCATATAAGCAGCTGCTTTTTGCCT
GTACTGGGTCTCTCTGGTTAGACCAGATCTGAGCCTGGGAGCTCTCTGGCTAACTAGGGAACCCACTGCT
TAAGCCTCAATAAAGCTTGCCTTGAGTGCTTCAAGTAGTGTGTGCCCGTCTGTTGTGTGACTCTGGTAAC
TAGAGATCCCTCAGACCCTTTTAGTCAGTGTGGAAAATCTCTAGCAGTGGCGCCCGAACAGGGACTTGAA
AGCGAAAGGGAAACCAGAGGAGCTCTCTCGACGCAGGACTCGGCTTGCTGAAGCGCGCACGGCAAGAGGC
GAGGGGCGGCGACTGGTGAGTACGCCAAAAATTTTGACTAGCGGAGGCTAGAAGGAGAGAGATGGGTGCG
AGAGCGTCAGTATTAAGCGGGGGAGAATTAGATCGCGATGGGAAAAAATTCGGTTAAGGCCAGGGGGAAA
GAAAAAATATAAATTAAAACATATAGTATGGGCAAGCAGGGAGCTAGAACGATTCGCAGTTAATCCTGGC
CTGTTAGAAACATCAGAAGGCTGTAGACAAATACTGGGACAGCTACAACCATCCCTTCAGACAGGATCAG
AAGAACTTAGATCATTATATAATACAGTAGCAACCCTCTATTGTGTGCATCAAAGGATAGAGATAAAAGA
CACCAAGGAAGCTTTAGACAAGATAGAGGAAGAGCAAAACAAAAGTAAGACCACCGCACAGCAAGCGGCC
GGCCGCTGATCTTCAGACCTGGAGGAGGAGATATGAGGGACAATTGGAGAAGTGAATTATATAAATATAA
AGTAGTAAAAATTGAACCATTAGGAGTAGCACCCACCAAGGCAAAGAGAAGAGTGGTGCAGAGAGAAAAA
AGAGCAGTGGGAATAGGAGCTTTGTTCCTTGGGTTCTTGGGAGCAGCAGGAAGCACTATGGGCGCAGCGT
CAATGACGCTGACGGTACAGGCCAGACAATTATTGTCTGGTATAGTGCAGCAGCAGAACAATTTGCTGAG
GGCTATTGAGGCGCAACAGCATCTGTTGCAACTCACAGTCTGGGGCATCAAGCAGCTCCAGGCAAGAATC
CTGGCTGTGGAAAGATACCTAAAGGATCAACAGCTCCTGGGGATTTGGGGTTGCTCTGGAAAACTCATTT
GCACCACTGCTGTGCCTTGGAATGCTAGTTGGAGTAATAAATCTCTGGAACAGATTTGGAATCACACGAC
CTGGATGGAGTGGGACAGAGAAATTAACAATTACACAAGCTTAATACACTCCTTAATTGAAGAATCGCAA
AACCAGCAAGAAAAGAATGAACAAGAATTATTGGAATTAGATAAATGGGCAAGTTTGTGGAATTGGTTTA
ACATAACAAATTGGCTGTGGTATATAAAATTATTCATAATGATAGTAGGAGGCTTGGTAGGTTTAAGAAT
AGTTTTTGCTGTACTTTCTATAGTGAATAGAGTTAGGCAGGGATATTCACCATTATCGTTTCAGACCCAC
CTCCCAACCCCGAGGGGACCCGACAGGCCCGAAGGAATAGAAGAAGAAGGTGGAGAGAGAGACAGAGACA
GATCCATTCGATTAGTGAACGGATCTCGACGGTATCGCCAAATGGCAGTATTCATCCACAATTTTAAAAG
AAAAGGGGGGATTGGGGGGTACAGTGCAGGGGAAAGAATAGTAGACATAATAGCAACAGACATACAAACT
AAAGAATTACAAAAACAAATTACAAAAATTCAAAATTTTCGGGTTTATTACAGGGACAGCAGAGATCCAG
TTTGGATCGATAAGCTTGATATCGAATTCAG
Features (pLannotate 1.2.2; 34 found; start..end, strand, type, name):
      1..211     +  promoter       SV40 promoter: SV40 early promoter
    224..1111    +  CDS            Myd88: MYD88_MOUSE - Experimental evidence at protein level: Swiss-Prot protein existence level 1. [Isoform 2]: Defective in its ability to induce IRAK phosphorylation and NF-kappa-B activation and can function as a negative regulator of activation by IL-1 or lipopolysaccharide (LPS). From Mus musculus (Mouse).
   1130..1843    +  CDS            mEGFP: mEGFP is a basic (constitutively fluorescent) green fluorescent protein published in 2002, derived from Aequorea victoria. It has moderate acid sensitivity.
   2047..2077    +  misc_feature   MCS (fragment): pUC18/19 multiple cloning site
   2078..2096    +  misc_feature   MCS (fragment): pBluescript multiple cloning site
   2096..2684    +  misc_feature   WPRE: woodchuck hepatitis virus posttranscriptional regulatory element
   2685..2707    +  misc_feature   MCS (fragment): pBluescript multiple cloning site
   2724..2792    +  CDS            nef (fragment): NEF_HV1Z2 - Experimental evidence at protein level: Swiss-Prot protein existence level 1. Extracellular Nef protein targets CD4(+) T-lymphocytes for apoptosis by interacting with CXCR4 surface receptors. From Human immunodeficiency virus type 1 group M subtype D (isolate Z2/CDC-Z34) (HIV-1).
   2794..3027    +  LTR            3' LTR (ΔU3): self-inactivating 3' long terminal repeat (LTR) from HIV-1
   3052..3070    -  promoter       SP6 promoter: promoter for bacteriophage SP6 RNA polymerase
   3298..3577    +  CDS            TcR (fragment): tetracycline efflux protein; tet; confers resistance to tetracycline
   3578..3626    -  misc_feature   bom (fragment): basis of mobility region from pBR322
   3728..3763    -  CDS            rop (fragment): Rop protein, which maintains plasmids at low copy number; rop
   3858..3962    +  promoter       AmpR promoter: bla
   3963..4823    +  CDS            AmpR: β-lactamase; bla; confers resistance to ampicillin, carbenicillin, and related antibiotics
   4994..5582    +  rep_origin     ori: high-copy-number ColE1/pMB1/pBR322/pUC origin of replication
   5765..5821    +  CDS            lacI (fragment): lac repressor; lacI; The lac repressor binds to the lac operator to inhibit transcription in E. coli. This inhibition can be relieved by adding lactose or isopropyl-β-D-thiogalactopyranoside (IPTG).
   5828..6157    +  promoter       SV40 promoter: SV40 enhancer and early promoter
   6357..6476    +  CDS            gpt (fragment): XGPT_ECOLI - Also known as gpp, gxu. Experimental evidence at protein level: Swiss-Prot protein existence level 1. Purine salvage pathway enzyme that catalyzes the transfer of the ribosyl-5-phosphate group from 5-phospho-alpha-D-ribose 1- diphosphate (PRPP) to the N9 position of the 6-oxopurines guanine and xanthine to form the corresponding ribonucleotides GMP (guanosine 5'- monophosphate) and XMP (xanthosine 5'-monophosphate), with the release of PPi. To a lesser extent, also acts on hypoxanthine (PubMed:9100006, PubMed:3886014). Does not ribophosphorylate adenine (PubMed:3886014). From Esch
   6476..6811    +  CDS            gpt (fragment): XGPT_ECOLI - Also known as gpp, gxu. Experimental evidence at protein level: Swiss-Prot protein existence level 1. Purine salvage pathway enzyme that catalyzes the transfer of the ribosyl-5-phosphate group from 5-phospho-alpha-D-ribose 1- diphosphate (PRPP) to the N9 position of the 6-oxopurines guanine and xanthine to form the corresponding ribonucleotides GMP (guanosine 5'- monophosphate) and XMP (xanthosine 5'-monophosphate), with the release of PPi. To a lesser extent, also acts on hypoxanthine (PubMed:9100006, PubMed:3886014). Does not ribophosphorylate adenine (PubMed:3886014). From Esch
   6906..7211    +  CDS            frsA (fragment): FRSA_ECOLI - Also known as yafA. Experimental evidence at protein level: Swiss-Prot protein existence level 1. Catalyzes the hydrolysis of esters (PubMed:15808744). Displays esterase activity toward pNP-butyrate (PubMed:15808744). May stimulate mixed-acid fermentation by acting as a fermentation/respiration switch that down-regulates respiration and up- regulates fermentation rates (PubMed:15169777). From Escherichia coli (strain K12).
   7215..7289    +  CDS            small t antigen (fragment): SV40 (simian virus 40) small t antigen
   7291..7356    +  intron         small t intron: SV40 (simian virus 40) small t antigen intron
   7486..7506    +  CDS            SV40 NLS: nuclear localization signal of SV40 (simian virus 40) large T antigen
   7825..7908    +  CDS            large T antigen (fragment): large T antigen from SV40 (simian virus 40)
   7931..8065    +  polyA_signal   SV40 poly(A) signal: SV40 polyadenylation signal
   8232..8561    +  CDS            nef (fragment): NEF_HV1BR - Experimental evidence at protein level: Swiss-Prot protein existence level 1. Extracellular Nef protein targets CD4(+) T-lymphocytes for apoptosis by interacting with CXCR4 surface receptors (PubMed:14990729). From Human immunodeficiency virus type 1 group M subtype B (isolate BRU/LAI) (HIV-1).
   8609..8866    +  LTR            5' LTR (truncated): truncated 5' long terminal repeat (LTR) from HIV-1
   8913..9038    +  misc_feature   HIV-1 Ψ: packaging signal of human immunodeficiency virus type 1
   9022..9360    +  CDS            HIV-1 gag (fragment): gag protein from human immunodeficiency virus 1; gag
   9535..9768    +  misc_feature   RRE: The Rev response element (RRE) of HIV-1 allows for Rev-dependent mRNA export from the nucleus to the cytoplasm.
  10145..10245   +  CDS            Rev (fragment): human immunodeficiency virus 1 (HIV-1) Rev protein; rev; enhances nuclear export of unspliced and incompletely spliced viral mRNAs
  10282..10399   +  misc_feature   cPPT/CTS: central polypurine tract and central termination sequence of HIV-1
  10436..10459   -  misc_feature   MCS (fragment): pBluescript multiple cloning site
