[The description below was written by a language model from this plasmid's Addgene catalogue record and pLannotate feature annotations shown in this document.]
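Description:
pHRSV_CHARMS-3x is a lentiviral transfer plasmid built on the pHR-dSV40 backbone for expressing a synthetic signalling protein in mammalian cells. It is propagated in E. coli as a high-copy plasmid through a ColE1/pUC-type origin and selected with ampicillin via the AmpR (β-lactamase) gene. The lentiviral portion comprises a truncated HIV-1 5' LTR, the Ψ packaging signal with an adjoining gag fragment, the Rev response element for Rev-dependent export of the genomic RNA, the cPPT/CTS element, and a self-inactivating ΔU3 3' LTR that silences LTR-driven transcription after integration. Outside the LTRs, the backbone also carries remnants of older vector lineages. These include a second SV40 enhancer/promoter followed by gpt fragments, SV40 small t intron and poly(A) sequences, and fragments of TcR, rop and lacI.

The payload sits between the cPPT and a WPRE, which boosts transcript stability and expression. A short SV40 early promoter drives an open reading frame that the annotation matches to mouse MyD88, followed in frame by monomeric EGFP as a C-terminal tag. The catalogue describes this insert as CHARMS-3x, a Chimeric Higher-Order Assemblies for Receptor Mediated Signaling variant containing three TRAF6 binding motifs. These motifs are not individually annotated in the feature table. The purpose field also refers to the variant as "CHARMS-5x", which conflicts with the plasmid name and the stated three motifs. The insert was placed by Gibson assembly at MluI and NotI sites. The construct serves for transient or lentivirus-mediated expression of a fluorescently trackable engineered signalosome component, in work reconstructing death-fold signalling assemblies from the bottom up.
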