Addgene plasmid #233925: pHRSV_CHARMS-3x
Purpose: Mammalian expression of Chimeric Higher-Order Assemblies for Receptor Mediated Signaling (CHARMS) variant: CHARMS-5x which contains 3 TRAF6 binding motifs
Depositing lab: Marcus Taylor. Depositing organization: Max Planck Institute for Infection Biology. Publication: Bottom-up reconstruction of functional death fold signalosomes reveals a requirement for polymer stability and avidity. Lichtenstein MA, Cao F, Lobnow F, Dirvanskyte P, Weyhenmeyer D, Kulesza A, Ziska E, Halfmann R, Taylor MJ. Science. 2025 Apr 25;388(6745):415-422. doi: 10.1126/science.adq3234. Epub 2025 Apr 24. PubMed 40273247.
Backbone
  Vector backbone: pHR-dSV40
  Vector type: Mammalian Expression, Lentiviral
Growth in bacteria
  Bacterial resistance: Ampicillin, 100 μg/mL
  Growth temperature: 37°C
  Growth strain: NEB Stable
  Copy number: High Copy
Gene/Insert
  Gene/Insert name: CHARMS-3x
  Species: Synthetic
  Promoter: SV40
  Tag / fusion protein: mEGFP (C terminal on insert)
  Cloning method: Gibson Cloning
Terms and licenses: Academic/Nonprofit Terms; Industry Terms: Not Available to Industry
Depositor comments: Created by Gibson assembly using MluI (5') and NotI (3') sites. Please visit https://doi.org/10.1101/2024.05.08.593169 for bioRxiv preprint.
How to cite: pHRSV_CHARMS-3x was a gift from Marcus Taylor (Addgene plasmid # 233925 ; http://n2t.net/addgene:233925 ; RRID:Addgene_233925)
