>Addgene plasmid #233925 | pHRSV_CHARMS-3x | depositor partial sequence | sequence record 460080 | CHARMS-3x insert coding sequence
ATGTCTGCGGGAGACCCCCGCGTGGGATCCGGGTCCCTGGACTCCTTCATGTTCTCCATACCCTTGGTCG
CGCTTAACGTGGGAGTGAGGCGCCGCCTATCGCTGTTCTTGAACCCTCGGACGCCCGTGGCGGCCGACTG
GACCTTGCTGGCGGAGGAGATGGGCTTCGAGTACTTGGAGATCCGAGAGCTGGAAACGCGCCCTGACCCC
ACTCGCAGTTTGTTGGATGCCTGGCAGGGGCGCTCTGGCGCGTCTGTCGGCAGGCTGCTAGAGCTGCTGG
CCTTGTTAGACCGTGAGGATATACTGAAGGAGCTGAAGTCGCGCATCGAGGAGGACTGCCAGAAATACTT
AGGTAAGCAGCAGAACCAGGAGTCCGAGAAGCCTTTACAGGTGGCCAGAGTGGAAAGCAGTGTCCCACAA
ACAAAGGAACTGGGAGGCATCACCACCCTTGATGACCCCCTAGGACAAACGCCGGAACTTTTCGATGCCT
TTATCTGCTACTGCCCCAACGATATCGAGTTTGTGCAGGAGATGATCCGGCAACTAGAACAGACAGACTA
TCGGCTTAAGTTGTGTGTGTCCGACCGTGACGTCCTGCCGGGCACCTGTGTCTGGTCCATTGCCAGCGAG
CTAATTGAGAAAAGGTGTCGCCGCATGGTGGTGGTTGTTTCTGACGATTATCTACAGAGCAAGGAATGTG
ACTTCCAGACCAAGTTTGCACTCAGCCTGTCTCCAGGTGTCCAACAGAAGCGACTGATTCCTATTAAATA
CAAGGCGATGAAGAAGGACTTTCCCAGTATCCTGCGGTTCATCACTATATGCGACTATACCAACCCTTGC
ACCAAGTCCTGGTTCTGGACCCGCCTTGCCAAGGCTTTGTCCCTGCCCGGAGGTAGTGGCGGGTCCGTGA
GCAAGGGCGAGGAGCTGTTCACCGGGGTGGTGCCCATCCTGGTCGAGCTGGACGGCGACGTAAACGGCCA
CAAGTTCAGCGTGTCCGGCGAGGGCGAGGGCGATGCCACCTACGGCAAGCTGACCCTGAAGTTCATCTGC
ACCACCGGCAAGCTGCCCGTGCCCTGGCCCACCCTCGTGACCACCCTGACCTACGGCGTGCAGTGCTTCA
GCCGCTACCCCGACCACATGAAGCAGCACGACTTCTTCAAGTCCGCCATGCCCGAAGGCTACGTCCAGGA
GCGCACCATCTTCTTCAAGGACGACGGCAACTACAAGACCCGCGCCGAGGTGAAGTTCGAGGGCGACACC
CTGGTGAACCGCATCGAGCTGAAGGGCATCGACTTCAAGGAGGACGGCAACATCCTGGGGCACAAGCTGG
AGTACAACTACAACAGCCACAACGTCTATATCATGGCCGACAAGCAGAAGAACGGCATCAAGGTGAACTT
CAAGATCCGCCACAACATCGAGGACGGCAGCGTGCAGCTCGCCGACCACTACCAGCAGAACACCCCCATC
GGCGACGGCCCCGTGCTGCTGCCCGACAACCACTACCTGAGCACCCAGTCCAAGCTGAGCAAAGACCCCA
ACGAGAAGCGCGATCACATGGTCCTGCTGGAGTTCGTGACCGCCGCCGGGATCACTCTCGGCATGGACGA
GCTGTACAAGGGTGGCAGTCCTAAGCAGGAACCTCAAGAAATCGACTTCGGTGGGGGCTCAGGTGGAACT
GGGTCAGGTGGCGGTTCTGGAGGTCCAAAACAAGAACCACAGGAGATAGACTTTGGAGGCGGCAGCGGAG
GCACCGGTAGTGGGGGAACAGGGGGTAGTCCCAAGCAAGAGCCCCAAGAAATAGACTTTTAA
